>Addgene plasmid #173213 | ATP1A1_G4_Q118R_RUNX1_+1_ATGins_Dual_pegRNA | addgene full sequence | sequence record 339522 | Addgene NGS Result
GAGGGCCTATTTCCCATGATTCCTTCATATTTGCATATACGATACAAGGCTGTTAGAGAGATAATTAGAA
TTAATTTGACTGTAAACACAAAGATATTAGTACAAAATACGTGACGTAGAAAGTAATAATTTCTTGGGTA
GTTTGCAGTTTTAAAATTATGTTTTAAAATGGACTATCATATGCTTACCGTAACTTGAAAGTATTTCGAT
TTCTTGGCTTTATATATCTTGTGGAAAGGACGAAACACCGCATTTTCAGGAGGAAGCGAGTTTTAGAGCT
AGAAATAGCAAGTTAAAATAAGGCTAGTCCGTTATCAACTTGAAAAAGTGGCACCGAGTCGGTGCTGTCT
GAAGCCATCCATGCTTCCTCCTGAAAATTTTTTTTAAGCTTGGGCCGCTCGAGGTACCTCTCTACATATG
ACATGTGAGCAAAAGGCCAGCAAAAGGCCAGGAACCGTAAAAAGGCCGCGTTGCTGGCGTTTTTCCATAG
GCTCCGCCCCCCTGACGAGCATCACAAAAATCGACGCTCAAGTCAGAGGTGGCGAAACCCGACAGGACTA
TAAAGATACCAGGCGTTTCCCCCTGGAAGCTCCCTCGTGCGCTCTCCTGTTCCGACCCTGCCGCTTACCG
GATACCTGTCCGCCTTTCTCCCTTCGGGAAGCGTGGCGCTTTCTCATAGCTCACGCTGTAGGTATCTCAG
TTCGGTGTAGGTCGTTCGCTCCAAGCTGGGCTGTGTGCACGAACCCCCCGTTCAGCCCGACCGCTGCGCC
TTATCCGGTAACTATCGTCTTGAGTCCAACCCGGTAAGACACGACTTATCGCCACTGGCAGCAGCCACTG
GTAACAGGATTAGCAGAGCGAGGTATGTAGGCGGTGCTACAGAGTTCTTGAAGTGGTGGCCTAACTACGG
CTACACTAGAAGAACAGTATTTGGTATCTGCGCTCTGCTGAAGCCAGTTACCTTCGGAAAAAGAGTTGGT
AGCTCTTGATCCGGCAAACAAACCACCGCTGGTAGCGGTGGTTTTTTTGTTTGCAAGCAGCAGATTACGC
GCAGAAAAAAAGGATCTCAAGAAGATCCTTTGATCTTTTCTACGGGGTCTGACGCTCAGTGGAACGAAAA
CTCACGTTAAGGGATTTTGGTCATGAGATTATCAAAAAGGATCTTCACCTAGATCCTTTTAAATTAAAAA
TGAAGTTTTAAATCAATCTAAAGTATATATGAGTAAACTTGGTCTGACAGTTACCAATGCTTAATCAGTG
AGGCACCTATCTCAGCGATCTGTCTATTTCGTTCATCCATAGTTGCCTGACTCCCCGTCGTGTAGATAAC
TACGATACGGGAGGGCTTACCATCTGGCCCCAGTGCTGCAATGATACCGCGAGATCCACGCTCACCGGCT
CCAGATTTATCAGCAATAAACCAGCCAGCCGGAAGGGCCGAGCGCAGAAGTGGTCCTGCAACTTTATCCG
CCTCCATCCAGTCTATTAATTGTTGCCGGGAAGCTAGAGTAAGTAGTTCGCCAGTTAATAGTTTGCGCAA
CGTTGTTGCCATTGCTACAGGCATCGTGGTGTCACGCTCGTCGTTTGGTATGGCTTCATTCAGCTCCGGT
TCCCAACGATCAAGGCGAGTTACATGATCCCCCATGTTGTGCAAAAAAGCGGTTAGCTCCTTCGGTCCTC
CGATCGTTGTCAGAAGTAAGTTGGCCGCAGTGTTATCACTCATGGTTATGGCAGCACTGCATAATTCTCT
TACTGTCATGCCATCCGTAAGATGCTTTTCTGTGACTGGTGAGTACTCAACCAAGTCATTCTGAGAATAG
TGTATGCGGCGACCGAGTTGCTCTTGCCCGGCGTCAATACGGGATAATACCGCGCCACATAGCAGAACTT
TAAAAGTGCTCATCATTGGAAAACGTTCTTCGGGGCGAAAACTCTCAAGGATCTTACCGCTGTTGAGATC
CAGTTCGATGTAACCCACTCGTGCACCCAACTGATCTTCAGCATCTTTTACTTTCACCAGCGTTTCTGGG
TGAGCAAAAACAGGAAGGCAAAATGCCGCAAAAAAGGGAATAAGGGCGACACGGAAATGTTGAATACTCA
TACTCTTCCTTTTTCAATATTATTGAAGCATTTATCAGGGTTATTGTCTCATGAGCGGATACATATTTGA
ATGTATTTAGAAAAATAAACAAATAGGGGTTCCGCGCACATTTCCCCGAAAAGTGCCACCTGACGTCGCT
AGCTGTACATACCAAGGTCGGGCAGGAAGAGGGCCTATTTCCCATGATTCCTTCATATTTGCATATACGA
TACAAGGCTGTTAGAGAGATAATTAGAATTAATTTGACTGTAAACACAAAGATATTAGTACAAAATACGT
GACGTAGAAAGTAATAATTTCTTGGGTAGTTTGCAGTTTTAAAATTATGTTTTAAAATGGACTATCATAT
GCTTACCGTAACTTGAAAGTATTTCGATTTCTTGGCTTTATATATCTTGTGGAAAGGACGAAACACCGTT
CCTCTTCTGTAGCAGCTGTTTTAGAGCTAGAAATAGCAAGTTAAAATAAGGCTAGTCCGTTATCAACTTG
AAAAAGTGGCACCGAGTCGGTGCTAGCATCAGAGCTGCTACAGAAGAGTTTTTTTAAGCTTGGGCCGCTC
GAGGTACCTCTCTACGTCGACTGGATCCGGTACCAAGGTCGGGCAGGAA
Features (pLannotate 1.2.2; 7 found; start..end, strand, type, name):
      1..241     +  promoter       U6 promoter: RNA polymerase III promoter for human U6 snRNA
    270..345     +  misc_RNA       gRNA scaffold: guide RNA scaffold for the Streptococcus pyogenes CRISPR/Cas9 system
    482..1070    -  rep_origin     ori: high-copy-number ColE1/pMB1/pBR322/pUC origin of replication
   1241..2101    -  CDS            AmpR: β-lactamase; bla; confers resistance to ampicillin, carbenicillin, and related antibiotics
   2102..2206    -  promoter       AmpR promoter: bla
   2269..2509    +  promoter       U6 promoter: RNA polymerase III promoter for human U6 snRNA
   2538..2613    +  misc_RNA       gRNA scaffold: guide RNA scaffold for the Streptococcus pyogenes CRISPR/Cas9 system
