[The description below was written by a language model from this plasmid's Addgene catalogue record and pLannotate feature annotations shown in this document.]
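Description:
ATP1A1_G4_Q118R_RUNX1_+1_ATGins_Dual_pegRNA is a compact (about 2.7 kb) mammalian CRISPR plasmid for prime editing in human cells, built on the pU6-pegRNA-GG-acceptor backbone. It is propagated in E. coli as a high-copy plasmid through a ColE1/pUC-type origin and selected with ampicillin via a β-lactamase gene driven by its native bla promoter. It carries no mammalian selection marker, and it encodes no prime editor protein, so the editor has to be provided from another construct.

The payload is two independent pegRNA expression units in tandem. Each consists of a human U6 RNA polymerase III promoter followed by a spacer and the Streptococcus pyogenes Cas9 guide RNA scaffold. The reverse-transcription template and primer-binding extensions that define a pegRNA are expected downstream of each scaffold, but the feature table does not annotate them separately. The inserts were cloned through BsaI sites that were destroyed in the process. One pegRNA (G4) targets human ATP1A1 to install the Q118R substitution, and the other targets RUNX1 to insert ATG at the +1 position.

The two edits work together as a marker-free coselection scheme: cells that acquire the selectable ATP1A1 change are enriched for the co-targeted RUNX1 edit as well. The selection agent itself is not named in the record. The depositor describes the plasmid as a positive control derived from the parental ATP1A1_G4_Q118R_Dual_pegRNA vector. For PE3-style editing it is paired with a companion dual sgRNA plasmid that supplies nicking guides for ATP1A1 and RUNX1.
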