Addgene plasmid #173213: ATP1A1_G4_Q118R_RUNX1_+1_ATGins_Dual_pegRNA
Purpose: Control vector for coselection for prime editing in human cells. Tandem expression of ATP1A1 Q118R-G4 and RUNX1 +1 ATG insertion pegRNAs from two independent U6 promoters.
Depositing lab: Yannick Doyon. Depositing organization: Universite Laval. Publication: Marker-free co-selection for successive rounds of prime editing in human cells. Levesque S, Mayorga D, Fiset JP, Goupil C, Duringer A, Loiselle A, Bouchard E, Agudelo D, Doyon Y. Nat Commun. 2022 Oct 7;13(1):5909. doi: 10.1038/s41467-022-33669-z. PubMed 36207338.
Backbone
  Vector backbone: pU6-pegRNA-GG-acceptor
  Total vector size (bp): 2709
  Vector type: Mammalian Expression, CRISPR ; Prime editing
Growth in bacteria
  Bacterial resistance: Ampicillin, 100 μg/mL
  Growth temperature: 37°C
  Growth strain: DH5alpha
  Copy number: High Copy
Gene/Insert
  Gene/Insert name: ATP1A1 G4 Q118R pegRNA + RUNX1 +1 ATG insertion pegRNA
  gRNA/shRNA sequence: GTTCCTCTTCTGTAGCAGCT and GCATTTTCAGGAGGAAGCGA
  Species: H. sapiens (human)
  Promoter: Tandem U6 promoters
  Cloning method: Restriction Enzyme; 5′ cloning site BsaI (destroyed during cloning); 3′ cloning site BsaI (destroyed during cloning)
  Sequencing primers: 5′ CAGGGTTATTGTCTCATGAGCGG; 3′ GGGAAACGCCTGGTATCTTT
Terms and licenses: Academic/Nonprofit Terms; Industry Terms: Not Available to Industry
Depositor comments: Control pegRNA vector derived from ATP1A1_G4_Q118R_Dual_pegRNA. This vector can be used as a positive control for prime editing (PE3 in combination with ATP1A1_G3_RUNX1_Nick-38_Dual_sgRNA) to co-target ATP1A1 and RUNX1 to perform coselection for RUNX1 +1 ATG insertion. Please visit https://doi.org/10.1101/2021.11.02.464583 for bioRxiv preprint.
How to cite: ATP1A1_G4_Q118R_RUNX1_+1_ATGins_Dual_pegRNA was a gift from Yannick Doyon (Addgene plasmid # 173213 ; http://n2t.net/addgene:173213 ; RRID:Addgene_173213)
